Addgene plasmid #41338: TAL3164
Depositing lab: Keith Joung. Depositing organization: Massachusetts General Hospital. Publication: Targeted gene disruption in somatic zebrafish cells using engineered TALENs. Sander JD, Cade L, Khayter C, Reyon D, Peterson RT, Joung JK, Yeh JR. Nat Biotechnol. 2011 Aug 5;29(8):697-8. doi: 10.1038/nbt.1934. PubMed 21822241.
Backbone
  Vector backbone: JDS78
  Backbone manufacturer: Addgene plasmid #32290
  Backbone size w/o insert (bp): 6447
  Vector type: Mammalian Expression ; T7
Growth in bacteria
  Bacterial resistance: Ampicillin, 100 μg/mL
  Growth temperature: 37°C
  Growth strain: XL1 Blue
  Copy number: High Copy
Gene/Insert
  Gene/Insert name: ZebrafishCommunity-slc26a6-Left (alt name: slc26a6)
  Species: D. rerio (zebrafish)
  Insert size (bp): 1640
  Entrez Gene: LOC100005108
  Promoter: CMV
  Tag / fusion protein: 3X Flag (N terminal on backbone); WT FOKI (C terminal on backbone)
  Cloning method: Restriction Enzyme; 5′ cloning site N/A (destroyed during cloning); 3′ cloning site N/A (destroyed during cloning)
  Sequencing primers: 5′ CMV-F; 3′ BGH-rev
Terms and licenses: Academic/Nonprofit Terms; Industry Terms: Not Available to Industry
Depositor comments: Target binding site: TAATTTGAGTGAAGTATT It is strongly recommended that users perform a diagnostic digest to verify this plasmid prior to use. For example, a double digest of the plasmid with BamHI and KpnI should result in two bands at 2.3kb and 5.8kb.
How to cite: TAL3164 was a gift from Keith Joung (Addgene plasmid # 41338 ; http://n2t.net/addgene:41338 ; RRID:Addgene_41338)
