[The description below was written by a language model from this plasmid's Addgene catalogue record.]
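Description:
TAL3164 is a TALEN expression plasmid built on the JDS78 backbone, a roughly 6.4 kb vector classed as a mammalian expression and T7 vector. It is propagated in E. coli as a high-copy plasmid under ampicillin selection. The record gives no feature table, so the origin of replication and other backbone elements are not itemised. The use of a BGH-reverse sequencing primer suggests a bovine growth hormone polyadenylation region downstream of the coding sequence.

The insert, about 1.6 kb, is an engineered TAL effector repeat array designated ZebrafishCommunity-slc26a6-Left. It is designed to recognise an 18-nucleotide site in the zebrafish slc26a6 gene. The array was placed into the backbone by restriction cloning that destroyed both junction sites. This puts it in frame with elements already carried by JDS78: an N-terminal 3X Flag epitope tag and a C-terminal wild-type FokI nuclease domain. The result is a complete TALEN monomer. Expression is driven by the CMV promoter in mammalian cells. The T7 designation indicates that the same coding region can be transcribed in vitro, the usual route for making mRNA to inject into zebrafish embryos.

Because FokI cleaves only as a dimer, this "Left" monomer is meant to be used with a matching right-half TALEN that binds the opposite strand across a spacer. The partner construct is not described in this record. Together the pair introduces a double-strand break at the slc26a6 locus, and error-prone repair of that break yields insertion or deletion mutations. This fits the associated work on targeted gene disruption in somatic zebrafish cells. The depositor advises confirming the plasmid's integrity by diagnostic restriction digest, a sensible precaution given the repetitive nature of TAL arrays.
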