>Addgene plasmid #41338 | TAL3164 | depositor partial sequence | sequence record 54977 | TAL3164 sequence 2430 bps
TCTAGAGCTAGCACCATGGACTACAAAGACCATGACGGTGATTATAAAGATCATGACATCGATTACAAGG
ATGACGATGACAAGATGGCCCCCAAGAAGAAGAGGAAGGTGGGCATTCACCGCGGGGTACCTATGGTGGA
CTTGAGGACACTCGGTTATTCGCAACAGCAACAGGAGAAAATCAAGCCTAAGGTCAGGAGCACCGTCGCG
CAACACCACGAGGCGCTTGTGGGGCATGGCTTCACTCATGCGCATATTGTCGCGCTTTCACAGCACCCTG
CGGCGCTTGGGACGGTGGCTGTCAAATACCAAGATATGATTGCGGCCCTGCCCGAAGCCACGCACGAGGC
AATTGTAGGGGTCGGTAAACAGTGGTCGGGAGCGCGAGCACTTGAGGCGCTGCTGACTGTGGCGGGTGAG
CTTAGGGGGCCTCCGCTCCAGCTCGACACCGGGCAGCTGCTGAAGATCGCGAAGAGAGGGGGAGTAACAG
CGGTAGAGGCAGTGCACGCCTGGCGCAATGCGCTCACCGGGGCCCCCTTGAACCTGACCCCAGACCAGGT
AGTCGCAATCGCGTCGAACATTGGGGGAAAGCAAGCCCTGGAAACCGTGCAAAGGTTGTTGCCGGTCCTT
TGTCAAGACCACGGCCTTACACCGGAGCAAGTCGTGGCCATTGCAAGCAACATCGGTGGCAAACAGGCTC
TTGAGACGGTTCAGAGACTTCTCCCAGTTCTCTGTCAAGCCCACGGGCTGACTCCCGATCAAGTTGTAGC
GATTGCGTCCAACGGTGGAGGGAAACAAGCATTGGAGACTGTCCAACGGCTCCTTCCCGTGTTGTGTCAA
GCCCACGGTTTGACGCCTGCACAAGTGGTCGCCATCGCCTCGAATGGCGGCGGTAAGCAGGCGCTGGAAA
CAGTACAGCGCCTGCTGCCTGTACTGTGCCAGGATCATGGACTGACCCCAGACCAGGTAGTCGCAATCGC
GTCAAACGGAGGGGGAAAGCAAGCCCTGGAAACCGTGCAAAGGTTGTTGCCGGTCCTTTGTCAAGACCAC
GGCCTTACACCGGAGCAAGTCGTGGCCATTGCAAATAATAACGGTGGCAAACAGGCTCTTGAGACGGTTC
AGAGACTTCTCCCAGTTCTCTGTCAAGCCCACGGGCTGACTCCCGATCAAGTTGTAGCGATTGCGTCGAA
CATTGGAGGGAAACAAGCATTGGAGACTGTCCAACGGCTCCTTCCCGTGTTGTGTCAAGCCCACGGTTTG
ACGCCTGCACAAGTGGTCGCCATCGCCAACAACAACGGCGGTAAGCAGGCGCTGGAAACAGTACAGCGCC
TGCTGCCTGTACTGTGCCAGGATCATGGACTGACCCCAGACCAGGTAGTCGCAATCGCGTCAAACGGAGG
GGGAAAGCAAGCCCTGGAAACCGTGCAAAGGTTGTTGCCGGTCCTTTGTCAAGACCACGGCCTTACACCG
GAGCAAGTCGTGGCCATTGCAAATAATAACGGTGGCAAACAGGCTCTTGAGACGGTTCAGAGACTTCTCC
CAGTTCTCTGTCAAGCCCACGGGCTGACTCCCGATCAAGTTGTAGCGATTGCGTCGAACATTGGAGGGAA
ACAAGCATTGGAGACTGTCCAACGGCTCCTTCCCGTGTTGTGTCAAGCCCACGGTTTGACGCCTGCACAA
GTGGTCGCCATCGCCTCCAATATTGGCGGTAAGCAGGCGCTGGAAACAGTACAGCGCCTGCTGCCTGTAC
TGTGCCAGGATCATGGACTGACCCCAGACCAGGTAGTCGCAATCGCGAACAATAATGGGGGAAAGCAAGC
CCTGGAAACCGTGCAAAGGTTGTTGCCGGTCCTTTGTCAAGACCACGGCCTTACACCGGAGCAAGTCGTG
GCCATTGCAAGCAATGGGGGTGGCAAACAGGCTCTTGAGACGGTTCAGAGACTTCTCCCAGTTCTCTGTC
AAGCCCACGGGCTGACTCCCGATCAAGTTGTAGCGATTGCGTCGAACATTGGAGGGAAACAAGCATTGGA
GACTGTCCAACGGCTCCTTCCCGTGTTGTGTCAAGCCCACGGTTTGACGCCTGCACAAGTGGTCGCCATC
GCCTCGAATGGCGGCGGTAAGCAGGCGCTGGAAACAGTACAGCGCCTGCTGCCTGTACTGTGCCAGGATC
ATGGACTGACACCCGAACAGGTGGTCGCCATTGCTTCTAATGGGGGAGGACGGCCAGCCTTGGAGTCCAT
CGTAGCCCAATTGTCCAGGCCCGATCCCGCGTTGGCTGCGTTAACGAATGACCATCTGGTGGCGTTGGCA
TGTCTTGGTGGACGACCCGCGCTCGATGCAGTCAAAAAGGGTCTGCCTCATGCTCCCGCATTGATCAAAA
GAACCAACCGGCGGATTCCCGAGAGAACTTCCCATCGAGTCGCGGGATCC
