>Addgene plasmid #41338 | TAL3164 | addgene partial sequence | sequence record 56029 | JDS-TALEN-F 5'-TAGGGGTCGGTAAACAGTGG-3'
GTGGCGGGTGAGCTTAGGGGGCCTCCGCTCCAGCTCGACACCGGGCAGCTGCTGAAGATCGCGAAGAGAG
GGGGAGTAACAGCGGTAGAGGCAGTGCACGCCTGGCGCAATGCGCTCACCGGGGCCCCCTTGAACCTGAC
CCCAGACCAGGTAGTCGCAATCGCGTCGAACATTGGGGGAAAGCAAGCCCTGGAAACCGTGCAAAGGTTG
TTGCCGGTCCTTTGTCAAGACCACGGCCTTACACCGGAGCAAGTCGTGGCCATTGCAAGCAACATCGGTG
GCAAACAGGCTCTTGAGACGGTTCAGAGACTTCTCCCAGTTCTCTGTCAAGCCCACGGGCTGACTCCCGA
TCAAGTTGTAGCGATTGCGTCCAACGGTGGAGGGAAACAAGCATTGGAGACTGTCCAACGGCTCCTTCCC
GTGTTGTGTCAAGCCCACGGTTTGACGCCTGCACAAGTGGTCGCCATCGCCTCGAATGGCGGCGGTAAGC
AGGCGCTGGAAACAGTACAGCGCCTGCTGCCTGTACTGTGCCAGGATCATGGACTGACCCCAGACCAGGT
AGTCGCAATCGCGTCAAACGGAGGGGGAAAGCAAGCCCTGGAAACCGTGCAAAGGTTGTTGCCGGTCCTT
TGTCAAGACCACGGCCTTACACCGGAGCAAGTCGTGGCCATTGCAAATAATAACGGTGGCAAACAGGCTC
TTGAGACGGTTCAGAGACTTCTCCCAGTTCTCTGTCAAGCCCACGGGCTGACTCCCGATCAAGTTGTAGC
GATTGCGTCGAACATTGGAGGGAAACAAGCATTGGAGACTGTCCAACGGCTCCTTCCCGTGTTGTGTCAA
GCCCACGGTTTGACGCCTGCACAAGTGGTCGCCATCGCCAACAACAACGGCGGTAAGCAGGCGCTGGAAA
CAGTACAGCGCCTGCTGCCTGTACTGTGCC
